>Addgene plasmid #171265 | Flag-M4-AR-K659A | addgene full sequence | sequence record 336044 | Addgene NGS Result
CCATTCGCCATTCAGGCTGCGCAACTGTTGGGAAGGGCGATCGGTGCGGGCCTCTTCGCTATTACGCCAG
CTGGCGAAAGGGGGATGTGCTGCAAGGCGATTAAGTTGGGTAACGCCAGGGTTTTCCCAGTCACGACGTT
GTAAAACGACGGCCAGTGCCAAGCTGATCTATACATTGAATCAATATTGGCAATTAGCCATATTAGTCAT
TGGTTATATAGCATAAATCAATATTGGCTATTGGCCATTGCATACGTTGTATCTATATCATAATATGTAC
ATTTATATTGGCTCATGTCCAATATGACCGCCATGTTGACATTGATTATTGACTAGTTATTAATAGTAAT
CAATTACGGGGTCATTAGTTCATAGCCCATATATGGAGTTCCGCGTTACATAACTTACGGTAAATGGCCC
GCCTGGCTGACCGCCCAACGACCCCCGCCCATTGACGTCAATAATGACGTATGTTCCCATAGTAACGCCA
ATAGGGACTTTCCATTGACGTCAATGGGTGGAGTATTTACGGTAAACTGCCCACTTGGCAGTACATCAAG
TGTATCATATGCCAAGTCCGCCCCCTATTGACGTCAATGACGGTAAATGGCCCGCCTGGCATTATGCCCA
GTACATGACCTTACGGGACTTTCCTACTTGGCAGTACATCTACGTATTAGTCATCGCTATTACCATGGTG
ATGCGGTTTTGGCAGTACACCAATGGGCGTGGATAGCGGTTTGACTCACGGGGATTTCCAAGTCTCCACC
CCATTGACGTCAATGGGAGTTTGTTTTGGCACCAAAATCAACGGGACTTTCCAAAATGTCGTAATAACCC
CGCCCCGTTGACGCAAATGGGCGGTAGGCGTGTACGGTGGGAGGTCTATATAAGCAGAGCTCGTTTAGTG
AACCGTCAGAATTAACCATGGACTACAAAGACCATGACGGTGATTATAAAGATCATGACATCGATTACAA
GGATGACGATGACAAGCTTCCGCGGGGATCCATGGAAGTGCAGTTAGGGCTGGGAAGGGTCTACCCTCGG
CCGCCGTCCAAGACCTACCGAGGAGCTTTCCAGAATCTGTTCCAGAGCGTGCGCGAAGTGATCCAGAACC
CGGGCCCCAGGCACCCAGAGGCCGCGAGCGCAGCACCTCCCGGCGCCAGTTTGCTGCTGCTGCAGCAGCA
GCAGCAGCAGCAGCAGCAGCAGCAGCAGCAGCAGCAGCAGCAGCAGCAGCAGCAGCAAGAGACTAGCCCC
AGGCAGCAGCAGCAGCAGCAGGGTGAGGATGGTTCTCCCCAAGCCCATCGTAGAGGCCCCACAGGCTACC
TGGTCCTGGATGAGGAACAGCAACCTTCACAGCCGCAGTCGGCCCTGGAGTGCCACCCCGAGAGAGGTTG
CGTCCCAGAGCCTGGAGCCGCCGTGGCCGCCAGCAAGGGGCTGCCGCAGCAGCTGCCAGCACCTCCGGAC
GAGGATGACTCAGCTGCCCCATCCACGTTGTCCCTGCTGGGCCCCACTTTCCCCGGCTTAAGCAGCTGCT
CCGCTGACCTTAAAGACATCCTGAGCGAGGCCAGCACCATGCAACTCCTTCAGCAACAGCAGCAGGAAGC
AGTATCCGAAGGCAGCAGCAGCGGGAGAGCGAGGGAGGCCTCGGGGGCTCCCACTTCCTCCAAGGACAAT
TACTTAGGGGGCACTTCGACCATTTCTGACAACGCCAAGGAGTTGTGTAAGGCAGTGTCGGTGTCCATGG
GCCTGGGTGTGGAGGCGTTGGAGCATCTGAGTCCAGGGGAACAGCTTCGGGGGGATTGCATGTACGCCCC
ACTTTTGGGAGTTCCACCCGCTGTGCGTCCCACTCCTTGTGCCCCATTGGCCGAATGCAAAGGTTCTCTG
CTAGACGACAGCGCAGGCAAGAGCACTGAAGATACTGCTGAGTATTCCCCTTTCAAGGGAGGTTACACCA
AAGGGCTAGAAGGCGAGAGCCTAGGCTGCTCTGGCAGCGCTGCAGCAGGGAGCTCCGGGACACTTGAACT
GCCGTCTACCCTGTCTCTCTACAAGTCCGGAGCACTGGACGAGGCAGCTGCGTACCAGAGTCGCGACTAC
TACAACTTTCCACTGGCTCTGGCCGGACCGCCGCCCCCTCCGCCGCCTCCCCATCCCCACGCTCGCATCA
AGCTGGAGAACCCGCTGGACTACGGCAGCGCCTGGGCGGCTGCGGCGGCGCAGTGCCGCTATGGGGACCT
GGCGAGCCTGCATGGCGCGGGTGCAGCGGGACCCGGTTCTGGGTCACCCTCAGCCGCCGCTTCCTCATCC
TGGCACACTCTCTTCACAGCCGAAGAAGGCCAGTTGTATGGACCGTGTGGTGGTGGTGGGGGTGGTGGCG
GCGGCGGCGGCGGCGGCGGCGGCGGCGGCGGCGGCGGCGGCGGCGGCGAGGCGGGAGCTGTAGCCCCCTA
CGGCTACACTCGGCCCCCTCAGGGGCTGGCGGGCCAGGAAAGCGACTTCACCGCACCTGATGTGTGGTAC
CCTGGCGGCATGGTGAGCAGAGTGCCCTATCCCAGTCCCACTTGTGTCAAAAGCGAAATGGGCCCCTGGA
TGGATAGCTACTCCGGACCTTACGGGGACATGCGTTTGGAGACTGCCAGGGACCATGTTTTGCCCATTGA
CTATTACTTTCCACCCCAGAAGACCTGCCTGATCTGTGGAGATGAAGCTTCTGGGTGTCACTATGGAGCT
CTCACATGTGGAAGCTGCAAGGTCTTCTTCAAAAGAGCCGCTGAAGGGAAACAGAAGTACCTGTGCGCCA
GCAGAAATGATTGCACTATTGATAAATTCCGAAGGAAAAATTGTCCATCTTGTCGTCTTCGGAAATGTTA
TGAAGCAGGGATGACTCTGGGAGCCCGGAAGCTGAAGAAACTTGGTAATCTGAAACTACAGGAGGAAGGA
GAGGCTTCCAGCACCACCAGCCCCACTGAGGAGACAACCCAGGCGCTGACAGTGTCACACATTGAAGGCT
ATGAATGTCAGCCCATCTTTCTGAATGTCCTGGAAGCCATTGAGCCAGGTGTAGTGTGTGCTGGACACGA
CAACAACCAGCCCGACTCCTTTGCAGCCTTGCTCTCTAGCCTCAATGAACTGGGAGAGAGACAGCTTGTA
CACGTGGTCAAGTGGGCCAAGGCCTTGCCTGGCTTCCGCAACTTACACGTGGACGACCAGATGGCTGTCA
TTCAGTACTCCTGGATGGGGCTCATGGTGTTTGCCATGGGCTGGCGATCCTTCACCAATGTCAACTCCAG
GATGCTCTACTTCGCCCCTGATCTGGTTTTCAATGAGTACCGCATGCACAAGTCCCGGATGTACAGCCAG
TGTGTCCGAATGAGGCACCTCTCTCAAGAGTTTGGATGGCTCCAAATCACCCCCCAGGAATTCCTGTGCA
TGAAAGCACTGCTACTCTTCAGCATTATTCCAGTGGATGGGCTGAAAAATCAAAAATTCTTTGATGAACT
TCGAATGAACTACATCAAGGAACTCGATCGTATCATTGCATGCAAAAGAAAAAATCCCACATCCTGCTCA
AGACGCTTCTACCAGCTCACCAAGCTCCTGGACTCCGTGCAGCCTATTGCGAGAGAGCTGCATCAGTTCA
CTTTTGACCTGCTAATCAAGTCACACATGGTGAGCGTGGACTTTCCGGAAATGATGGCAGAGATCATCTC
TGTGCAAGTGCCCAAGATCCTTTCTGGGAAAGTCAAGCCCATCTATTTCCACACCCAGTGAAGCATTGGA
AACCCTATTTCCCCACCCCAGCTCATGCCCCCTTTCAGATGTCTTCTGCCTGTTATAACTCTGCACTACT
CCTCTGCAGTGCCTTGGGGAATTTCCTCTATTGATGTACAGTCTGTCATGAACATGTTCCTCAATTCTAT
TTGCTGGGCTTTTTTTTTCTCTTTCTCTCCTTTCTTTTTCTTCTTCCCTCCCTATCTAACCCTCCCATGG
CACCTTCAGACTTTGCTTCCCATTGTGGCTCCTATCTGTGTTTTGAATGGTGTTGTATGCCTTTATCCAG
CACAGTGGCGGCCGCGATTCCGGGTGGCATCCCTGTGACCCCTCCCCAGTGCCTCTCCTGGCCCTGGAAG
TTGCCACTCCAGTGCCCACCAGCCTTGTCCTAATAAAATTAAGTTGCATCATTTTGTCTGACTAGGTGTC
CTTCTATAATATTATGGGGTGGAGGGGGGTGGTATGGAGCAAGGGGCAAGTTGGGAAGACAACCTGTAGG
GCCTGCGGGGTCTATTGGGAACCAAGCTGGAGTGCAGTGGCACAATCTTGGCTCACTGCAATCTCCGCCT
CCTGGGTTCAAGCGATTCTCCTGCCTCAGCCTCCCGAGTTGTTGGGATTCCAGGCATGCATGACCAGGCT
CAGCTAATTTTTGTTTTTTTGGTAGAGACGGGGTTTCACCATATTGGCCAGGCTGGTCTCCAACTCCTAA
TCTCAGGTGATCTACCCACCTTGGCCTCCCAAATTGCTGGGATTACAGGCGTGAACCACTGCTCCCTTCC
CTGTCCTTCTGATTTTAAAATAACTATACCAGCAGGAGGACGTCCAGACACAGCATAGGCTACCTGGCCA
TGCCCAACCGGTGGGACATTTGAGTTGCTTGCTTGGCACTGTCCTCTCATGCGTTGGGTCCACTCAGTAG
ATGCCTGTTGAATTGGGTACGCGGCCAGCTTGGCTGTGGAATGTGTGTCAGTTAGGGTGTGGAAAGTCCC
CAGGCTCCCCAGCAGGCAGAAGTATGCAAAGCATGCATCTCAATTAGTCAGCAACCAGGTGTGGAAAGTC
CCCAGGCTCCCCAGCAGGCAGAAGTATGCAAAGCATGCATCTCAATTAGTCAGCAACCATAGTCCCGCCC
CTAACTCCGCCCATCCCGCCCCTAACTCCGCCCAGTTCCGCCCATTCTCCGCCCCATGGCTGACTAATTT
TTTTTATTTATGCAGAGGCCGAGGCCGCCTCGGCCTCTGAGCTATTCCAGAAGTAGTGAGGAGGCTTTTT
TGGAGGAATTGATCAGCTTGGGATCTGATCAAGAGACAGGATGAGGATCGTTTCGCATGATTGAACAAGA
TGGATTGCACGCAGGTTCTCCGGCCGCTTGGGTGGAGAGGCTATTCGGCTATGACTGGGCACAACAGACA
ATCGGCTGCTCTGATGCCGCCGTGTTCCGGCTGTCAGCGCAGGGGCGCCCGGTTCTTTTTGTCAAGACCG
ACCTGTCCGGTGCCCTGAATGAACTGCAGGACGAGGCAGCGCGGCTATCGTGGCTGGCCACGACGGGCGT
TCCTTGCGCAGCTGTGCTCGACGTTGTCACTGAAGCGGGAAGGGACTGGCTGCTATTGGGCGAAGTGCCG
GGGCAGGATCTCCTGTCATCTCACCTTGCTCCTGCCGAGAAAGTATCCATCATGGCTGATGCAATGCGGC
GGCTGCATACGCTTGATCCGGCTACCTGCCCATTCGACCACCAAGCGAAACATCGCATCGAGCGAGCACG
TACTCGGATGGAAGCCGGTCTTGTCGATCAGGATGATCTGGACGAAGAGCATCAGGGGCTCGCGCCAGCC
GAACTGTTCGCCAGGCTCAAGGCGCGCATGCCCGACGGCGAGGATCTCGTCGTGACCCATGGCGATGCCT
GCTTGCCGAATATCATGGTGGAAAATGGCCGCTTTTCTGGATTCATCGACTGTGGCCGGCTGGGTGTGGC
GGACCGCTATCAGGACATAGCGTTGGCTACCCGTGATATTGCTGAAGAGCTTGGCGGCGAATGGGCTGAC
CGCTTCCTCGTGCTTTACGGTATCGCCGCTCCCGATTCGCAGCGCATCGCCTTCTATCGCCTTCTTGACG
AGTTCTTCTGAGCGGGACTCTGGGGTTCGAAATGACCGACCAAGCGACGCCCAACCTGCCATCACGAGAT
TTCGATTCCACCGCCGCCTTCTATGAAAGGTTGGGCTTCGGAATCGTTTTCCGGGACGCCGGCTGGATGA
TCCTCCAGCGCGGGGATCTCATGCTGGAGTTCTTCGCCCACCTCGGGCTCGATCCCCTCGCGAGTTGGTT
CAGCTGCTGCCTGAGGCTGGACGACCTCGCGGAGTTCTACCGGCAGTGCAAATCCGTCGGCATCCAGGAA
ACCAGCAGCGGCTATCCGCGCATCCATGCCCCCGAACTGCAGGAGTGGGGAGGCACGATGGCCGCTTTGG
TCGACCCGGACGGGACGCTCCTGCGCCTGATACAGAACGAATTGCTTGCAGGCATCTCATGAGTGTGTCT
TCCCGTTTTCCGCCTGAGGTCACTGCGTGGATGGAGCGCTGGCGCCTGCTGCGCGACGGCGAGCTGCTCA
CCACCCACTCGCCAAGCTGGAACCGTAAAAAGGCCGCGTTGCTGGCGTTTTTCCATAGGCTCCGCCGATC
ATAATCAGCCATACCACATTTGTAGAGGTTTTACTTGCTTTAAAAAACCTCCCACACCTCCCCCTGAACC
TGAAACATAAAATGAATGCAATTGTTGTTGTTAACTTGTTTATTGCAGCTTATAATGGTTACAAATAAAG
CAATAGCATCACAAATTTCACAAATAAAGCATTTTTTTCACTGCATTCTAGTTGTGGTTTGTCCAAACTC
ATCAATGTATCTTATCATGTCTGGATCAATTCCCTATAGTGAGTCGTATTAAATTCGTAATCATGTCATA
GCTGTTTCCTGTGTGAAATTGTTATCCGCTCACAATTCCACACAACATACGAGCCGGAAGCATAAAGTGT
AAAGCCTGGGGTGCCTAATGAGTGAGCTAACTCACATTAATTGCGTTGCGCTCACTGCCCGCTTTCCAGT
CGGGAAACCTGTCGTGCCAGCTGCATTAATGAATCGGCCAACGCGCGGGGAGAGGCGGTTTGCGTATTGG
GCGCTCTTCCGCTTCCTCGCTCACTGACTCGCTGCGCTCGGTCGTTCGGCTGCGGCGAGCGGTATCAGCT
CACTCAAAGGCGGTAATACGGTTATCCACAGAATCAGGGGATAACGCAGGAAAGAACATGTGAGCAAAAG
GCCAGCAAAAGGCCAGGAACCGTAAAAAGGCCGCGTTGCTGGCGTTTTTCCATAGGCTCCGCCCCCCTGA
CGAGCATCACAAAAATCGACGCTCAAGTCAGAGGTGGCGAAACCCGACAGGACTATAAAGATACCAGGCG
TTTCCCCCTGGAAGCTCCCTCGTGCGCTCTCCTGTTCCGACCCTGCCGCTTACCGGATACCTGTCCGCCT
TTCTCCCTTCGGGAAGCGTGGCGCTTTCTCATAGCTCACGCTGTAGGTATCTCAGTTCGGTGTAGGTCGT
TCGCTCCAAGCTGGGCTGTGTGCACGAACCCCCCGTTCAGCCCGACCGCTGCGCCTTATCCGGTAACTAT
CGTCTTGAGTCCAACCCGGTAAGACACGACTTATCGCCACTGGCAGCAGCCACTGGTAACAGGATTAGCA
GAGCGAGGTATGTAGGCGGTGCTACAGAGTTCTTGAAGTGGTGGCCTAACTACGGCTACACTAGAAGAAC
AGTATTTGGTATCTGCGCTCTGCTGAAGCCAGTTACCTTCGGAAAAAGAGTTGGTAGCTCTTGATCCGGC
AAACAAACCACCGCTGGTAGCGGTGGTTTTTTTGTTTGCAAGCAGCAGATTACGCGCAGAAAAAAAGGAT
CTCAAGAAGATCCTTTGATCTTTTCTACGGGGTCTGACGCTCAGTGGAACGAAAACTCACGTTAAGGGAT
TTTGGTCATGAGATTATCAAAAAGGATCTTCACCTAGATCCTTTTAAATTAAAAATGAAGTTTTAAATCA
ATCTAAAGTATATATGAGTAAACTTGGTCTGACAGTTACCAATGCTTAATCAGTGAGGCACCTATCTCAG
CGATCTGTCTATTTCGTTCATCCATAGTTGCCTGACTCCCCGTCGTGTAGATAACTACGATACGGGAGGG
CTTACCATCTGGCCCCAGTGCTGCAATGATACCGCGAGACCCACGCTCACCGGCTCCAGATTTATCAGCA
ATAAACCAGCCAGCCGGAAGGGCCGAGCGCAGAAGTGGTCCTGCAACTTTATCCGCCTCCATCCAGTCTA
TTAATTGTTGCCGGGAAGCTAGAGTAAGTAGTTCGCCAGTTAATAGTTTGCGCAACGTTGTTGCCATTGC
TACAGGCATCGTGGTGTCACGCTCGTCGTTTGGTATGGCTTCATTCAGCTCCGGTTCCCAACGATCAAGG
CGAGTTACATGATCCCCCATGTTGTGCAAAAAAGCGGTTAGCTCCTTCGGTCCTCCGATCGTTGTCAGAA
GTAAGTTGGCCGCAGTGTTATCACTCATGGTTATGGCAGCACTGCATAATTCTCTTACTGTCATGCCATC
CGTAAGATGCTTTTCTGTGACTGGTGAGTACTCAACCAAGTCATTCTGAGAATAGTGTATGCGGCGACCG
AGTTGCTCTTGCCCGGCGTCAATACGGGATAATACCGCGCCACATAGCAGAACTTTAAAAGTGCTCATCA
TTGGAAAACGTTCTTCGGGGCGAAAACTCTCAAGGATCTTACCGCTGTTGAGATCCAGTTCGATGTAACC
CACTCGTGCACCCAACTGATCTTCAGCATCTTTTACTTTCACCAGCGTTTCTGGGTGAGCAAAAACAGGA
AGGCAAAATGCCGCAAAAAAGGGAATAAGGGCGACACGGAAATGTTGAATACTCATACTCTTCCTTTTTC
AATATTATTGAAGCATTTATCAGGGTTATTGTCTCATGAGCGGATACATATTTGAATGTATTTAGAAAAA
TAAACAAATAGGGGTTCCGCGCACATTTCCCCGAAAAGTGCCACCTG
[124 nt withheld, positions 8868-8991]
C
[91 nt withheld, positions 8993-9083]
A
[49 nt withheld, positions 9085-9133]
CCTTTGACGTTGGAGTCCACGTTCTTT
[37 nt withheld, positions 9161-9197]
ACCCTATCTCGGTCTATTCTTTTGATTTATAAGGGATTTTGCCGATTTCGGCCTATTGGTTAAAAAATGA
GCTGATTTAACAAAAATTTAACGCGAATTTTAACAAAATATTAACGCTTACAATTT
Features (pLannotate 1.2.2; 22 found; start..end, strand, type, name):
      4..158     -  CDS            lacZα (fragment): LacZα fragment of β-galactosidase; lacZ fragment
    318..697     +  enhancer       CMV enhancer: human cytomegalovirus immediate early enhancer
    699..898     +  promoter       CMV promoter: human cytomegalovirus (CMV) immediate early promoter
    931..996     +  CDS            3xFLAG: three tandem FLAG® epitope tags, followed by an enterokinase cleavage site
   1012..3768    +  CDS            AR: ANDR_HUMAN - Also known as DHTR, NR3C4. Experimental evidence at protein level: Swiss-Prot protein existence level 1. [Isoform 4]: Lacks the C-terminal ligand-binding domain and may therefore constitutively activate the transcription of a specific set of genes independently of steroid hormones. From Homo sapiens (Human).
   4082..4704    +  polyA_signal   hGH poly(A) signal: human growth hormone polyadenylation signal
   4746..5043    +  promoter       SV40 promoter: SV40 enhancer and early promoter
   5097..5888    +  CDS            neo: KKA2_KLEPN - Also known as kan, nptII. Experimental evidence at protein level: Swiss-Prot protein existence level 1. Resistance to kanamycin, neomycin, paromomycin, ribostamycin, butirosin and gentamicin B. From Klebsiella pneumoniae.
   5912..6289    +  CDS            ble: BLE_KLEPN - Experimental evidence at protein level: Swiss-Prot protein existence level 1. Binding protein with a strong affinity to the bleomycin family of antibiotics. Binds to CL990; an antimitotic-antibiotic compound. From Klebsiella pneumoniae.
   6331..6390    +  CDS            str (fragment): STR_KLEPN - Protein inferred from homology: Swiss-Prot protein existence level 3. The aminoglycoside phosphotransferases achieve inactivation of their antibiotic substrates by phosphorylation. From Klebsiella pneumoniae.
   6413..6436    -  rep_origin     CloDF13 ori (fragment): Plasmids containing the CloDF13 (CDF) origin of replication can be propagated in E. coli cells that contain additional plasmids with compatible origins.
   6437..6520    +  CDS            large T antigen (fragment): large T antigen from SV40 (simian virus 40)
   6543..6677    +  polyA_signal   SV40 poly(A) signal: SV40 polyadenylation signal
   6683..6701    -  promoter       T7 promoter: promoter for bacteriophage T7 RNA polymerase
   6739..6755    -  protein_bind   lac operator: The lac repressor binds to the lac operator to inhibit transcription in E. coli. This inhibition can be relieved by adding lactose or isopropyl-β-D-thiogalactopyranoside (IPTG). lac repressor encoded by lacI
   6763..6793    -  promoter       lac promoter: promoter for the E. coli lac operon
   6808..6829    -  protein_bind   CAP binding site: CAP binding activates transcription in the presence of cAMP. E. coli catabolite activator protein
   6842..6934    -  CDS            lacI (fragment): lac repressor; lacI; The lac repressor binds to the lac operator to inhibit transcription in E. coli. This inhibition can be relieved by adding lactose or isopropyl-β-D-thiogalactopyranoside (IPTG).
   7117..7705    -  rep_origin     ori: high-copy-number ColE1/pMB1/pBR322/pUC origin of replication
   7876..8736    -  CDS            AmpR: β-lactamase; bla; confers resistance to ampicillin, carbenicillin, and related antibiotics
   8737..8841    -  promoter       AmpR promoter: bla
   8868..9296    +  rep_origin     f1 ori (sequence partly withheld): f1 bacteriophage origin of replication; arrow indicates direction of (+) strand synthesis
