[The description below was written by a language model from this plasmid's Addgene catalogue record and pLannotate feature annotations shown in this document.]
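Description:
Flag-M4-AR-K659A is a mammalian expression plasmid built on the commercial p3XFLAG-CMV-10 backbone that produces an N-terminally 3xFLAG-tagged human androgen receptor (AR) carrying a lysine-to-alanine substitution at position 659. The AR cDNA, roughly 3 kb, was inserted between BamHI and NotI sites, placing it in frame downstream of the backbone-encoded 3xFLAG epitope, which includes an enterokinase cleavage site. Transcription is driven by the human cytomegalovirus immediate-early enhancer and promoter and terminated by the human growth hormone polyadenylation signal. The depositor notes that the exact residue numbering may differ slightly depending on the human AR reference version used. Two XmaI sites in the backbone and an EcoRI site in the AR 3′ UTR were also removed by mutagenesis, presumably to simplify subsequent cloning.

In E. coli the plasmid is maintained at high copy through a ColE1/pUC-type origin and selected with ampicillin via the β-lactamase gene; an f1 origin is also present. For selection in mammalian cells, an SV40 early promoter drives a neomycin phosphotransferase gene followed by an SV40 polyadenylation signal, allowing G418 selection of stable transfectants. The annotated sequence of about 9.3 kb also shows a bleomycin-binding protein reading frame and a streptomycin phosphotransferase fragment just downstream of neo, which probably come from the Tn5 segment that supplied neo. Various lac-derived fragments and a T7 promoter also appear to be backbone remnants. The construct suits transient or stable expression of the mutant receptor, with the FLAG tag enabling detection or immunoprecipitation. The record does not state the specific functional role being tested for Lys659.
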