Addgene plasmid #171265: Flag-M4-AR-K659A
Purpose: Mammalian expression of 3xFlag-tagged human androgen receptor Lysine mutant: AR-Lys659Ala (AR-K659A)
Depositing lab: Steven Balk. Depositing organization: Beth Israel Deaconess Medical Center.
Backbone
  Vector backbone: p3XFLAG-CMV-10
  Backbone manufacturer: Sigma-Aldrich
  Backbone size w/o insert (bp): 6400
  Vector type: Mammalian Expression
  Selectable markers: Neomycin (select with G418)
Growth in bacteria
  Bacterial resistance: Ampicillin, 100 μg/mL
  Growth temperature: 37°C
  Growth strain: DH5alpha
  Copy number: High Copy
Gene/Insert
  Gene/Insert name: 3xFlag-tagged human androgen receptor Lys659Ala mutant (alt name: Flag-AR-K659A)
  Species: H. sapiens (human)
  Insert size (bp): 3000
  Mutation: AR-Lys659Ala (AR-K659A)
  Entrez Gene: AR (a.k.a. AIS, AR8, DHTR, HUMARA, HYSP1, KD, NR3C4, SBMA, SMAX1, TFM)
  Promoter: CMV
  Tag / fusion protein: Flag (N terminal on backbone)
  Cloning method: Restriction Enzyme; 5′ cloning site BamHI (unknown if destroyed); 3′ cloning site NotI (unknown if destroyed)
  Sequencing primers: 5′ CMV_fwd_primer
Terms and licenses: Academic/Nonprofit Terms; Industry Terms: Not Available to Industry
Depositor comments: Flag-tagged human AR Lysine mutant, and the exact amino position and composition may slightly vary based on human AR versions. Two XmaI sites on the vector backbone and one EcoRI site at the 3'UTR of AR cDNA were deleted by DNA mutagenesis.
How to cite: Flag-M4-AR-K659A was a gift from Steven Balk (Addgene plasmid # 171265 ; http://n2t.net/addgene:171265 ; RRID:Addgene_171265)
